Addgene plasmid #169954: pcDNA3.1 LIC 6A CARD8-FLAG R394E
Purpose: Mammalian expression of CARD8-FLAG with a site III mutation (R394E)
Depositing lab: Hao Wu. Depositing organization: Boston Children's Hospital. Publication: Dipeptidyl peptidase 9 sets a threshold for CARD8 inflammasome formation by sequestering its active C-terminal fragment. Sharif H, Hollingsworth LR, Griswold AR, Hsiao JC, Wang Q, Bachovchin DA, Wu H. Immunity. 2021 Jul 13;54(7):1392-1404.e10. doi: 10.1016/j.immuni.2021.04.024. Epub 2021 May 20. PubMed 34019797.
Backbone
  Vector backbone: pcDNA3.1 LIC 6A
  Vector type: Mammalian Expression
Growth in bacteria
  Bacterial resistance: Ampicillin, 100 μg/mL
  Growth temperature: 37°C
  Growth strain: DH5alpha
  Copy number: High Copy
Gene/Insert
  Gene/Insert name: CARD8
  Species: H. sapiens (human)
  Mutation: R394E
  Entrez Gene: CARD8 (a.k.a. CARDINAL, DACAR, DAKAR, NDPP, NDPP1, TUCAN)
  Promoter: CMV
  Tag / fusion protein: FLAG (C terminal on insert)
  Cloning method: Ligation Independent Cloning
  Sequencing primers: 5′ CMV F; 3′ BGHR
Terms and licenses: Academic/Nonprofit Terms; Industry Terms: Not Available to Industry
How to cite: pcDNA3.1 LIC 6A CARD8-FLAG R394E was a gift from Hao Wu (Addgene plasmid # 169954 ; http://n2t.net/addgene:169954 ; RRID:Addgene_169954)
