[The description below was written by a language model from this plasmid's Addgene catalogue record and pLannotate feature annotations shown in this document.]
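Description:
pcDNA3.1 LIC 6A CARD8-FLAG R394E is a mammalian expression plasmid of about 7.1 kb, built on a pcDNA3.1 derivative adapted for ligation-independent cloning. It is maintained in E. coli at high copy through a ColE1/pUC-type origin and selected with ampicillin via the β-lactamase gene. An f1 origin is also present. For mammalian cells, the backbone carries a neomycin phosphotransferase cassette driven by the SV40 early promoter and terminated by an SV40 polyadenylation signal, which would permit G418 selection of stable transfectants. Several short annotations (a truncated HIV-1 LTR fragment, ble and lacI fragments, a bom fragment) are partial matches and most likely backbone remnants, not functional elements.

The payload is human CARD8, an inflammasome-forming protein, carrying the R394E substitution, which the record describes as a site III mutation. The open reading frame sits downstream of the CMV immediate-early enhancer and promoter and upstream of the bovine growth hormone polyadenylation signal, giving strong constitutive expression after transfection. A T7 promoter lies just upstream of the insert, and an SP6 promoter in reverse orientation lies downstream. The catalogue lists a C-terminal FLAG tag for detection or immunoprecipitation. The feature table does not annotate the tag separately, but shows an attB2-like sequence immediately after the CARD8 coding region.

The associated publication concerns how dipeptidyl peptidase 9 restrains CARD8 inflammasome formation by sequestering its active C-terminal fragment. This suggests the mutant serves as an interface-disrupting variant for comparison with wild-type CARD8, though the record does not define what site III contacts.
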