Features (pLannotate 1.2.2; 22 found; start..end, strand, type, name):
      1..380     +  enhancer       CMV enhancer: human cytomegalovirus immediate early enhancer
    381..584     +  promoter       CMV promoter: human cytomegalovirus (CMV) immediate early promoter
    580..613     +  LTR            5' LTR (truncated) (fragment): truncated 5' long terminal repeat (LTR) from HIV-1
    629..647     +  promoter       T7 promoter: promoter for bacteriophage T7 RNA polymerase
    698..2308    +  CDS            CARD8: CARD8_HUMAN - Also known as DACAR From Homo sapiens (Human).
   2310..2334    -  protein_bind   attB2: mutant version of attB; recombination site for the Gateway® BP reaction BP Clonase™
   2406..2424    -  promoter       SP6 promoter: promoter for bacteriophage SP6 RNA polymerase
   2450..2674    +  polyA_signal   bGH poly(A) signal: bovine growth hormone polyadenylation signal
   2678..2699    +  promoter       SV40 promoter (fragment): SV40 enhancer and early promoter
   2720..3148    +  rep_origin     f1 ori (sequence partly withheld): f1 bacteriophage origin of replication; arrow indicates direction of (+) strand synthesis
   3162..3491    +  promoter       SV40 promoter: SV40 enhancer and early promoter
   3558..4349    +  CDS            neo: KKA2_KLEPN - Also known as kan, nptII. Experimental evidence at protein level: Swiss-Prot protein existence level 1. Resistance to kanamycin, neomycin, paromomycin, ribostamycin, butirosin and gentamicin B. From Klebsiella pneumoniae.
   4373..4531    +  CDS            ble (fragment): BLE_KLEPN - Experimental evidence at protein level: Swiss-Prot protein existence level 1. Binding protein with a strong affinity to the bleomycin family of antibiotics. Binds to CL990; an antimitotic-antibiotic compound. From Klebsiella pneumoniae.
   4526..4647    +  polyA_signal   SV40 poly(A) signal: SV40 polyadenylation signal
   4720..4736    -  protein_bind   lac operator: The lac repressor binds to the lac operator to inhibit transcription in E. coli. This inhibition can be relieved by adding lactose or isopropyl-β-D-thiogalactopyranoside (IPTG). lac repressor encoded by lacI
   4744..4774    -  promoter       lac promoter: promoter for the E. coli lac operon
   4789..4810    -  protein_bind   CAP binding site: CAP binding activates transcription in the presence of cAMP. E. coli catabolite activator protein
   4823..4915    -  CDS            lacI (fragment): lac repressor; lacI; The lac repressor binds to the lac operator to inhibit transcription in E. coli. This inhibition can be relieved by adding lactose or isopropyl-β-D-thiogalactopyranoside (IPTG).
   5098..5686    -  rep_origin     ori: high-copy-number ColE1/pMB1/pBR322/pUC origin of replication
   5857..6717    -  CDS            AmpR: β-lactamase; bla; confers resistance to ampicillin, carbenicillin, and related antibiotics
   6718..6822    -  promoter       AmpR promoter: bla
   6881..6933    -  misc_feature   bom (fragment): basis of mobility region from pBR322
>Addgene plasmid #169954 | pcDNA3.1 LIC 6A CARD8-FLAG R394E | addgene full sequence | sequence record 332598 | Addgene NGS Result
GACATTGATTATTGACTAGTTATTAATAGTAATCAATTACGGGGTCATTAGTTCATAGCCCATATATGGA
GTTCCGCGTTACATAACTTACGGTAAATGGCCCGCCTGGCTGACCGCCCAACGACCCCCGCCCATTGACG
TCAATAATGACGTATGTTCCCATAGTAACGCCAATAGGGACTTTCCATTGACGTCAATGGGTGGAGTATT
TACGGTAAACTGCCCACTTGGCAGTACATCAAGTGTATCATATGCCAAGTACGCCCCCTATTGACGTCAA
TGACGGTAAATGGCCCGCCTGGCATTATGCCCAGTACATGACCTTATGGGACTTTCCTACTTGGCAGTAC
ATCTACGTATTAGTCATCGCTATTACCATGGTGATGCGGTTTTGGCAGTACATCAATGGGCGTGGATAGC
GGTTTGACTCACGGGGATTTCCAAGTCTCCACCCCATTGACGTCAATGGGAGTTTGTTTTGGCACCAAAA
TCAACGGGACTTTCCAAAATGTCGTAACAACTCCGCCCCATTGACGCAAATGGGCGGTAGGCGTGTACGG
TGGGAGGTCTATATAAGCAGAGCTCTCTGGCTAACTAGAGAACCCACTGCTTACTGGCTTATCGAAATTA
ATACGACTCACTATAGGGAGACCCAAGCTTGGTACCGAGCTCGGATCCCTACTTCCAATCCAATGCAATG
GAAAAAAAGGAGTGTCCAGAAAAGAGTAGCAGCAGTGAGGAAGAGCTGCCGAGACGGGACAGTGGATCCA
GTAGGAACATAGATGCATCCAAACTCATTAGACTACAAGGATCACGGAAACTGTTGGTTGACAATAGCAT
ACGGGAACTGCAATACACAAAAACTGGAATTTTTTTTCAGGCTGAGGCCTGTGTGACAAATGATACGGTA
TACAGGGAGCTACCCTGTGTTTCTGAGACCCTTTGTGACATCTCACATTTTTTCCAAGAAGATGATGAGA
CAGAGGCAGAGCCATTATTGTTCCGTGCTGTTCCTGAGTGTCAACTATCTGGGGGGGACATTCCCAGTGT
ATCAGAAGAGCAGGAATCTTCAGAGGGACAAGATTCAGGAGACATTTGCTCAGAAGAGAATCAAATAGTT
TCCTCTTATGCTTCTAAAGTCTGTTTTGAGATCGAAGAAGATTATAAAAATCGTCAGTTTCTGGGGCCTG
AAGGAAATGTGGATGTTGAGTTGATTGATAAGAGCACAAACAGATACAGCGTTTGGTTCCCCACTGCTGG
CTGGTATCTGTGGTCAGCCACAGGCCTCGGCTTCCTGGTAAGGGATGAGGTCACAGTGACGATTGCGTTT
GGTTCCTGGAGTCAGCACCTGGCCCTGGACCTGCAGCACCATGAACAGTGGCTGGTGGGCGGCCCCTTGT
TTGATGTCACTGCAGAGCCAGAGGAGGCTGTCGCCGAAATCCACCTCCCCCACTTCATCTCCCTCCAAGC
AGGTGAGGTGGACGTCTCCTGGTTTCTCGTTGCCCATTTTAAGAATGAAGGGATGGTCCTGGAGCATCCA
GCCCGGGTGGAGCCTTTCTATGCTGTCCTGGAAAGCCCCAGCTTCTCTCTGATGGGCATCCTGCTGCGGA
TCGCCAGTGGGACTCGCCTCTCCATCCCCATCACTTCCAACACATTGATCTATTATCACCCCCACCCCGA
AGATATTAAGTTCCACTTGTACCTTGTCCCCAGCGACGCCTTGCTAACAAAGGCGATAGATGATGAGGAA
GATCGCTTCCATGGTGTGCGCCTGCAGACTTCGCCCCCAATGGAACCCCTGAACTTTGGTTCCAGTTATA
TTGTGTCTAATTCTGCTAACCTGAAAGTAATGCCCAAGGAGTTGAAATTGTCCTACGAGAGCCCTGGAGA
AATTCAGCACTTCTCAAAATTCTATGCTGGGCAGATGAAGGAACCCATTCAACTTGAGATTACTGAAAAA
AGACATGGGACTTTGGTGTGGGATACTGAGGTGAAGCCAGTGGATCTCCAGCTTGTAGCTGCATCAGCCC
CTCCTCCTTTCTCAGGTGCAGCCTTTGTGAAGGAGAACCACCGGCAACTCCAAGCCAGGATGGGGGACCT
GAAAGGGGTGCTCGATGATCTCCAAGACAATGAGGTTCTTACTGAGAATGAGAAGGAGCTGGTGGAGCAG
GAAAAGACACGGCAGAGCAAGAATGAGGCCTTGCTGAGCATGGTGGAGAAGAAAGGGGACCTGGCCCTGG
ACGTGCTCTTCAGAAGCATTAGTGAAAGGGACCCTTACCTCGTGTCCTATCTTAGACAGCAGAATTTGGA
CCCAGCTTTCTTGTACAAAGTGGTTGATATCGACTACAAGGACGATGACGACAAGTAGTAATAACATTGG
AAGTGGATAATCTAGAGGGCCCTATTCTATAGTGTCACCTAAATGCTAGAGCTCGCTGATCAGCCTCGAC
TGTGCCTTCTAGTTGCCAGCCATCTGTTGTTTGCCCCTCCCCCGTGCCTTCCTTGACCCTGGAAGGTGCC
ACTCCCACTGTCCTTTCCTAATAAAATGAGGAAATTGCATCGCATTGTCTGAGTAGGTGTCATTCTATTC
TGGGGGGTGGGGTGGGGCAGGACAGCAAGGGGGAGGATTGGGAAGACAATAGCAGGCATGCTGGGGATGC
GGTGGGCTCTATGGCTTCTGAGGCGGAAAGAACCAGCTGGGGCTCTAGGGGGTATCCCC
[124 nt withheld, positions 2720-2843]
C
[91 nt withheld, positions 2845-2935]
A
[49 nt withheld, positions 2937-2985]
CCTTTGACGTTGGAGTCCACGTTCTTT
[37 nt withheld, positions 3013-3049]
ACCCTATCTCGGTCTATTCTTTTGATTTATAAGGGATTTTGCCGATTTCGGCCTATTGGTTAAAAAATGA
GCTGATTTAACAAAAATTTAACGCGAATTAATTCTGTGGAATGTGTGTCAGTTAGGGTGTGGAAAGTCCC
CAGGCTCCCCAGCAGGCAGAAGTATGCAAAGCATGCATCTCAATTAGTCAGCAACCAGGTGTGGAAAGTC
CCCAGGCTCCCCAGCAGGCAGAAGTATGCAAAGCATGCATCTCAATTAGTCAGCAACCATAGTCCCGCCC
CTAACTCCGCCCATCCCGCCCCTAACTCCGCCCAGTTCCGCCCATTCTCCGCCCCATGGCTGACTAATTT
TTTTTATTTATGCAGAGGCCGAGGCCGCCTCTGCCTCTGAGCTATTCCAGAAGTAGTGAGGAGGCTTTTT
TGGAGGCCTAGGCTTTTGCAAAAAGCTCCCGGGAGCTTGTATATCCATTTTCGGATCTGATCAAGAGACA
GGATGAGGATCGTTTCGCATGATTGAACAAGATGGATTGCACGCAGGTTCTCCGGCCGCTTGGGTGGAGA
GGCTATTCGGCTATGACTGGGCACAACAGACAATCGGCTGCTCTGATGCCGCCGTGTTCCGGCTGTCAGC
GCAGGGGCGCCCGGTTCTTTTTGTCAAGACCGACCTGTCCGGTGCCCTGAATGAACTGCAGGACGAGGCA
GCGCGGCTATCGTGGCTGGCCACGACGGGCGTTCCTTGCGCAGCTGTGCTCGACGTTGTCACTGAAGCGG
GAAGGGACTGGCTGCTATTGGGCGAAGTGCCGGGGCAGGATCTCCTGTCATCTCACCTTGCTCCTGCCGA
GAAAGTATCCATCATGGCTGATGCAATGCGGCGGCTGCATACGCTTGATCCGGCTACCTGCCCATTCGAC
CACCAAGCGAAACATCGCATCGAGCGAGCACGTACTCGGATGGAAGCCGGTCTTGTCGATCAGGATGATC
TGGACGAAGAGCATCAGGGGCTCGCGCCAGCCGAACTGTTCGCCAGGCTCAAGGCGCGCATGCCCGACGG
CGAGGATCTCGTCGTGACCCATGGCGATGCCTGCTTGCCGAATATCATGGTGGAAAATGGCCGCTTTTCT
GGATTCATCGACTGTGGCCGGCTGGGTGTGGCGGACCGCTATCAGGACATAGCGTTGGCTACCCGTGATA
TTGCTGAAGAGCTTGGCGGCGAATGGGCTGACCGCTTCCTCGTGCTTTACGGTATCGCCGCTCCCGATTC
GCAGCGCATCGCCTTCTATCGCCTTCTTGACGAGTTCTTCTGAGCGGGACTCTGGGGTTCGAAATGACCG
ACCAAGCGACGCCCAACCTGCCATCACGAGATTTCGATTCCACCGCCGCCTTCTATGAAAGGTTGGGCTT
CGGAATCGTTTTCCGGGACGCCGGCTGGATGATCCTCCAGCGCGGGGATCTCATGCTGGAGTTCTTCGCC
CACCCCAACTTGTTTATTGCAGCTTATAATGGTTACAAATAAAGCAATAGCATCACAAATTTCACAAATA
AAGCATTTTTTTCACTGCATTCTAGTTGTGGTTTGTCCAAACTCATCAATGTATCTTATCATGTCTGTAT
ACCGTCGACCTCTAGCTAGAGCTTGGCGTAATCATGGTCATAGCTGTTTCCTGTGTGAAATTGTTATCCG
CTCACAATTCCACACAACATACGAGCCGGAAGCATAAAGTGTAAAGCCTGGGGTGCCTAATGAGTGAGCT
AACTCACATTAATTGCGTTGCGCTCACTGCCCGCTTTCCAGTCGGGAAACCTGTCGTGCCAGCTGCATTA
ATGAATCGGCCAACGCGCGGGGAGAGGCGGTTTGCGTATTGGGCGCTCTTCCGCTTCCTCGCTCACTGAC
TCGCTGCGCTCGGTCGTTCGGCTGCGGCGAGCGGTATCAGCTCACTCAAAGGCGGTAATACGGTTATCCA
CAGAATCAGGGGATAACGCAGGAAAGAACATGTGAGCAAAAGGCCAGCAAAAGGCCAGGAACCGTAAAAA
GGCCGCGTTGCTGGCGTTTTTCCATAGGCTCCGCCCCCCTGACGAGCATCACAAAAATCGACGCTCAAGT
CAGAGGTGGCGAAACCCGACAGGACTATAAAGATACCAGGCGTTTCCCCCTGGAAGCTCCCTCGTGCGCT
CTCCTGTTCCGACCCTGCCGCTTACCGGATACCTGTCCGCCTTTCTCCCTTCGGGAAGCGTGGCGCTTTC
TCATAGCTCACGCTGTAGGTATCTCAGTTCGGTGTAGGTCGTTCGCTCCAAGCTGGGCTGTGTGCACGAA
CCCCCCGTTCAGCCCGACCGCTGCGCCTTATCCGGTAACTATCGTCTTGAGTCCAACCCGGTAAGACACG
ACTTATCGCCACTGGCAGCAGCCACTGGTAACAGGATTAGCAGAGCGAGGTATGTAGGCGGTGCTACAGA
GTTCTTGAAGTGGTGGCCTAACTACGGCTACACTAGAAGAACAGTATTTGGTATCTGCGCTCTGCTGAAG
CCAGTTACCTTCGGAAAAAGAGTTGGTAGCTCTTGATCCGGCAAACAAACCACCGCTGGTAGCGGTGGTT
TTTTTGTTTGCAAGCAGCAGATTACGCGCAGAAAAAAAGGATCTCAAGAAGATCCTTTGATCTTTTCTAC
GGGGTCTGACGCTCAGTGGAACGAAAACTCACGTTAAGGGATTTTGGTCATGAGATTATCAAAAAGGATC
TTCACCTAGATCCTTTTAAATTAAAAATGAAGTTTTAAATCAATCTAAAGTATATATGAGTAAACTTGGT
CTGACAGTTACCAATGCTTAATCAGTGAGGCACCTATCTCAGCGATCTGTCTATTTCGTTCATCCATAGT
TGCCTGACTCCCCGTCGTGTAGATAACTACGATACGGGAGGGCTTACCATCTGGCCCCAGTGCTGCAATG
ATACCGCGAGACCCACGCTCACCGGCTCCAGATTTATCAGCAATAAACCAGCCAGCCGGAAGGGCCGAGC
GCAGAAGTGGTCCTGCAACTTTATCCGCCTCCATCCAGTCTATTAATTGTTGCCGGGAAGCTAGAGTAAG
TAGTTCGCCAGTTAATAGTTTGCGCAACGTTGTTGCCATTGCTACAGGCATCGTGGTGTCACGCTCGTCG
TTTGGTATGGCTTCATTCAGCTCCGGTTCCCAACGATCAAGGCGAGTTACATGATCCCCCATGTTGTGCA
AAAAAGCGGTTAGCTCCTTCGGTCCTCCGATCGTTGTCAGAAGTAAGTTGGCCGCAGTGTTATCACTCAT
GGTTATGGCAGCACTGCATAATTCTCTTACTGTCATGCCATCCGTAAGATGCTTTTCTGTGACTGGTGAG
TACTCAACCAAGTCATTCTGAGAATAGTGTATGCGGCGACCGAGTTGCTCTTGCCCGGCGTCAATACGGG
ATAATACCGCGCCACATAGCAGAACTTTAAAAGTGCTCATCATTGGAAAACGTTCTTCGGGGCGAAAACT
CTCAAGGATCTTACCGCTGTTGAGATCCAGTTCGATGTAACCCACTCGTGCACCCAACTGATCTTCAGCA
TCTTTTACTTTCACCAGCGTTTCTGGGTGAGCAAAAACAGGAAGGCAAAATGCCGCAAAAAAGGGAATAA
GGGCGACACGGAAATGTTGAATACTCATACTCTTCCTTTTTCATTATTATTGAAGCATTTATCAGGGTTA
TTGTCTCATGAGCGGATACATATTTGAATGTATTTAGAAAAATAAACAAATAGGGGTTCCGCGCACATTT
CCCCGAAAAGTGCCACCTGACGTCGACGGATCGGGAGATCTCCCGATCCCCTATGGTGCACTCTCAGTAC
AATCTGCTCTGATGCCGCATAGTTAAGCCAGTATCTGCTCCCTGCTTGTGTGTTGGAGGTCGCTGAGTAG
TGCGCGAGCAAAATTTAAGCTACAACAAGGCAAGGCTTGACCGACAATTGCATGAAGAATCTGCTTAGGG
TTAGGCGTTTTGCGCTGCTTCGCGATGTACGGGCCAGATATACGCGTT
