>Addgene plasmid #169954 | pcDNA3.1 LIC 6A CARD8-FLAG R394E | depositor partial sequence | sequence record 329279 | Insert sequence
ATGGAAAAAAAGGAGTGTCCAGAAAAGAGTAGCAGCAGTGAGGAAGAGCTGCCGAGACGGGACAGTGGAT
CCAGTAGGAACATAGATGCATCCAAACTCATTAGACTACAAGGATCACGGAAACTGTTGGTTGACAATAG
CATACGGGAACTGCAATACACAAAAACTGGAATTTTTTTTCAGGCTGAGGCCTGTGTGACAAATGATACG
GTATACAGGGAGCTACCCTGTGTTTCTGAGACCCTTTGTGACATCTCACATTTTTTCCAAGAAGATGATG
AGACAGAGGCAGAGCCATTATTGTTCCGTGCTGTTCCTGAGTGTCAACTATCTGGGGGGGACATTCCCAG
TGTATCAGAAGAGCAGGAATCTTCAGAGGGACAAGATTCAGGAGACATTTGCTCAGAAGAGAATCAAATA
GTTTCCTCTTATGCTTCTAAAGTCTGTTTTGAGATCGAAGAAGATTATAAAAATCGTCAGTTTCTGGGGC
CTGAAGGAAATGTGGATGTTGAGTTGATTGATAAGAGCACAAACAGATACAGCGTTTGGTTCCCCACTGC
TGGCTGGTATCTGTGGTCAGCCACAGGCCTCGGCTTCCTGGTAAGGGATGAGGTCACAGTGACGATTGCG
TTTGGTTCCTGGAGTCAGCACCTGGCCCTGGACCTGCAGCACCATGAACAGTGGCTGGTGGGCGGCCCCT
TGTTTGATGTCACTGCAGAGCCAGAGGAGGCTGTCGCCGAAATCCACCTCCCCCACTTCATCTCCCTCCA
AGCAGGTGAGGTGGACGTCTCCTGGTTTCTCGTTGCCCATTTTAAGAATGAAGGGATGGTCCTGGAGCAT
CCAGCCCGGGTGGAGCCTTTCTATGCTGTCCTGGAAAGCCCCAGCTTCTCTCTGATGGGCATCCTGCTGC
GGATCGCCAGTGGGACTCGCCTCTCCATCCCCATCACTTCCAACACATTGATCTATTATCACCCCCACCC
CGAAGATATTAAGTTCCACTTGTACCTTGTCCCCAGCGACGCCTTGCTAACAAAGGCGATAGATGATGAG
GAAGATCGCTTCCATGGTGTGCGCCTGCAGACTTCGCCCCCAATGGAACCCCTGAACTTTGGTTCCAGTT
ATATTGTGTCTAATTCTGCTAACCTGAAAGTAATGCCCAAGGAGTTGAAATTGTCCTACGAGAGCCCTGG
AGAAATTCAGCACTTCTCAAAATTCTATGCTGGGCAGATGAAGGAACCCATTCAACTTGAGATTACTGAA
AAAAGACATGGGACTTTGGTGTGGGATACTGAGGTGAAGCCAGTGGATCTCCAGCTTGTAGCTGCATCAG
CCCCTCCTCCTTTCTCAGGTGCAGCCTTTGTGAAGGAGAACCACCGGCAACTCCAAGCCAGGATGGGGGA
CCTGAAAGGGGTGCTCGATGATCTCCAAGACAATGAGGTTCTTACTGAGAATGAGAAGGAGCTGGTGGAG
CAGGAAAAGACACGGCAGAGCAAGAATGAGGCCTTGCTGAGCATGGTGGAGAAGAAAGGGGACCTGGCCC
TGGACGTGCTCTTCAGAAGCATTAGTGAAAGGGACCCTTACCTCGTGTCCTATCTTAGACAGCAGAATTT
GGACCCAGCTTTCTTGTACAAAGTGGTTGATATCGACTACAAGGACGATGACGACAAGTAG
